>Addgene plasmid #240448 | pLenti Blast GRP94 S64 D V5 | addgene full sequence | sequence record 478387 | Addgene NGS Result
GACCTCCATAGAAGACACCGACTCTAGAATGAGGGCCCTGTGGGTGCTGGGCCTCTGCTGCGTCCTGCTG
ACCTTCGGGTCGGTCAGAGCTGACGATGAAGTTGATGTGGATGGTACAGTAGAAGAGGATCTGGGTAAAA
GTAGAGAAGGATCAAGGACGGATGATGAAGTAGTACAGAGAGAGGAAGAAGCTATTCAGTTGGATGGATT
AAATGCAGACCAAATAAGAGAACTTAGAGAGAAGTCGGAAAAGTTTGCCTTCCAAGCCGAAGTTAACAGA
ATGATGAAACTTATCATCAATTCATTGTATAAAAATAAAGAGATTTTCCTGAGAGAACTGATTTCAAATG
CTTCTGATGCTTTAGATAAGATAAGGCTAATATCACTGACTGATGAAAATGCTCTTTCTGGAAATGAGGA
ACTAACAGTCAAAATTAAGTGTGATAAGGAGAAGAACCTGCTGCATGTCACAGACACCGGTGTAGGAATG
ACCAGAGAAGAGTTGGTTAAAAACCTTGGTACCATAGCCAAATCTGGGACAAGCGAGTTTTTAAACAAAA
TGACTGAAGCACAGGAAGATGGCCAGTCAACTTCTGAATTGATTGGCCAGTTTGGTGTCGGTTTCTATTC
CGCCTTCCTTGTAGCAGATAAGGTTATTGTCACTTCAAAACACAACAACGATACCCAGCACATCTGGGAG
TCTGACTCCAATGAATTTTCTGTAATTGCTGACCCAAGAGGAAACACTCTAGGACGGGGAACGACAATTA
CCCTTGTCTTAAAAGAAGAAGCATCTGATTACCTTGAATTGGATACAATTAAAAATCTCGTCAAAAAATA
TTCACAGTTCATAAACTTTCCTATTTATGTATGGAGCAGCAAGACTGAAACTGTTGAGGAGCCCATGGAG
GAAGAAGAAGCAGCCAAAGAAGAGAAAGAAGAATCTGATGATGAAGCTGCAGTAGAGGAAGAAGAAGAAG
AAAAGAAACCAAAGACTAAAAAAGTTGAAAAAACTGTCTGGGACTGGGAACTTATGAATGATATCAAACC
AATATGGCAGAGACCATCAAAAGAAGTAGAAGAAGATGAATACAAAGCTTTCTACAAATCATTTTCAAAG
GAAAGTGATGACCCCATGGCTTATATTCACTTTACTGCTGAAGGGGAAGTTACCTTCAAATCAATTTTAT
TTGTACCCACATCTGCTCCACGTGGTCTGTTTGACGAATATGGATCTAAAAAGAGCGATTACATTAAGCT
CTATGTGCGCCGTGTATTCATCACAGACGACTTCCATGATATGATGCCTAAATACCTCAATTTTGTCAAG
GGTGTGGTGGACTCAGATGATCTCCCCTTGAATGTTTCCCGCGAGACTCTTCAGCAACATAAACTGCTTA
AGGTGATTAGGAAGAAGCTTGTTCGTAAAACGCTGGACATGATCAAGAAGATTGCTGATGATAAATACAA
TGATACTTTTTGGAAAGAATTTGGTACCAACATCAAGCTTGGTGTGATTGAAGACCACTCGAATCGAACA
CGTCTTGCTAAACTTCTTAGGTTCCAGTCTTCTCATCATCCAACTGACATTACTAGCCTAGACCAGTATG
TGGAAAGAATGAAGGAAAAACAAGACAAAATCTACTTCATGGCTGGGTCCAGCAGAAAAGAGGCTGAATC
TTCTCCATTTGTTGAGCGACTTCTGAAAAAGGGCTATGAAGTTATTTACCTCACAGAACCTGTGGATGAA
TACTGTATTCAGGCCCTTCCCGAATTTGATGGGAAGAGGTTCCAGAATGTTGCCAAGGAAGGAGTGAAGT
TCGATGAAAGTGAGAAAACTAAGGAGAGTCGTGAAGCAGTTGAGAAAGAATTTGAGCCTCTGCTGAATTG
GATGAAAGATAAAGCCCTTAAGGACAAGATTGAAAAGGCTGTGGTGTCTCAGCGCCTGACAGAATCTCCG
TGTGCTTTGGTGGCCAGCCAGTACGGATGGTCTGGCAACATGGAGAGAATCATGAAAGCACAAGCGTACC
AAACGGGCAAGGACATCTCTACAAATTACTATGCGAGTCAGAAGAAAACATTTGAAATTAATCCCAGACA
CCCGCTGATCAGAGACATGCTTCGACGAATTAAGGAAGATGAAGATGATAAAACAGTTTTGGATCTTGCT
GTGGTTTTGTTTGAAACAGCAACGCTTCGGTCAGGGTATCTTTTACCAGACACTAAAGCATATGGAGATA
GAATAGAAAGAATGCTTCGCCTCAGTTTGAACATTGACCCTGATGCAAAGGTGGAAGAAGAGCCTGAAGA
AGAACCTGAAGAGACAGCAGAAGACACAACAGAAGACACAGAGCAAGACGAAGATGAAGAAATGGATGTG
GGAACAGATGAAGAAGAAGAAACAGCAAAGGAATCTACAGCTGAAAAAGATGAATTGTGCAGAGTGGTCA
ACAGCAACTCTGGCAAGCCCATCCCCAACCCCCTGCTGGGCCTGGACAGCACCAAGGACGAGCTGTGATC
TAGAGGATCCACCGGTCGGCCGTGTCGACAATCAACCTCTGGATTACAAAATTTGTGAAAGATTGACTGG
TATTCTTAACTATGTTGCTCCTTTTACGCTATGTGGATACGCTGCTTTAATGCCTTTGTATCATGCTATT
GCTTCCCGTATGGCTTTCATTTTCTCCTCCTTGTATAAATCCTGGTTGCTGTCTCTTTATGAGGAGTTGT
GGCCCGTTGTCAGGCAACGTGGCGTGGTGTGCACTGTGTTTGCTGACGCAACCCCCACTGGTTGGGGCAT
TGCCACCACCTGTCAGCTCCTTTCCGGGACTTTCGCTTTCCCCCTCCCTATTGCCACGGCGGAACTCATC
GCCGCCTGCCTTGCCCGCTGCTGGACAGGGGCTCGGCTGTTGGGCACTGACAATTCCGTGGTGTTGTCGG
GGAAGCTGACGTCCTTTCCATGGCTGCTCGCCTGTGTTGCCACCTGGATTCTGCGCGGGACGTCCTTCTG
CTACGTCCCTTCGGCCCTCAATCCAGCGGACCTTCCTTCCCGCGGCCTGCTGCCGGCTCTGCGGCCTCTT
CCGCGTCTTCGCCTTCGCCCTCAGACGAGTCGGATCTCCCTTTGGGCCGCCTCCCCGCCTGGAATTCTGC
AGATATCCGGTTAGTAATGAGTTTGGAATTAATTCTGTGGAATGTGTGTCAGTTAGGGTGTGGAAAGTCC
CCAGGCTCCCCAGCAGGCAGAAGTATGCAAAGCATGCATCTCAATTAGTCAGCAACCAGGTGTGGAAAGT
CCCCAGGCTCCCCAGCAGGCAGAAGTATGCAAAGCATGCATCTCAATTAGTCAGCAACCATAGTCCCGCC
CCTAACTCCGCCCATCCCGCCCCTAACTCCGCCCAGTTCCGCCCATTCTCCGCCCCATGGCTGACTAATT
TTTTTTATTTATGCAGAGGCCGAGGCCGCCTCTGCCTCTGAGCTATTCCAGAAGTAGTGAGGAGGCTTTT
TTGGAGGCCTAGGCTTTTGCAAAAAGCTCCCGGGAGCTTGTATATCCATTTTCGGATCTGATCAGCACGT
GTTGACAATTAATCATCGGCATAGTATATCGGCATAGTATAATACGACAAGGTGAGGAACTAAACCATGG
CCAAGCCTTTGTCTCAAGAAGAATCCACCCTCATTGAAAGAGCAACGGCTACAATCAACAGCATCCCCAT
CTCTGAAGACTACAGCGTCGCCAGCGCAGCTCTCTCTAGCGACGGCCGCATCTTCACTGGTGTCAATGTA
TATCATTTTACTGGGGGACCTTGTGCAGAACTCGTGGTGCTGGGCACTGCTGCTGCTGCGGCAGCTGGCA
ACCTGACTTGTATCGTCGCGATCGGAAATGAGAACAGGGGCATCTTGAGCCCCTGCGGACGGTGCCGACA
GGTGCTTCTCGATCTGCATCCTGGGATCAAAGCCATAGTGAAGGACAGTGATGGACAGCCGACGGCAGTT
GGGATTCGTGAATTGCTGCCCTCTGGTTATGTGTGGGAGGGCTAAGCACAATTCGAGCTCGGTACCTTTA
AGACCAATGACTTACAAGGCAGCTGTAGATCTTAGCCACTTTTTAAAAGAAAAGGGGGGACTGGAAGGGC
TAGCTCACTCCCAACGAAGACAAGATCTGCTTTTTGCTTGTACTGGGTCTCTCTGGTTAGACCAGATCTG
AGCCTGGGAGCTCTCTGGCTAACTAGGGAACCCACTGCTTAAGCCTCAATAAAGCTTGCCTTGAGTGCTT
CAAGTAGTGTGTGCCCGTCTGTTGTGTGACTCTGGTAACTAGAGATCCCTCAGACCCTTTTAGTCAGTGT
GGAAAATCTCTAGCAGTAGTAGTTCATGTCATCTTATTATTCAGTATTTATAACTTGCAAAGAAATGAAT
ATCAGAGAGTGAGAGGAACTTGTTTATTGCAGCTTATAATGGTTACAAATAAAGCAATAGCATCACAAAT
TTCACAAATAAAGCATTTTTTTCACTGCATTCTAGTTGTGGTTTGTCCAAACTCATCAATGTATCTTATC
ATGTCTGGCTCTAGCTATCCCGCCCCTAACTCCGCCCATCCCGCCCCTAACTCCGCCCAGTTCCGCCCAT
TCTCCGCCCCATGGCTGACTAATTTTTTTTATTTATGCAGAGGCCGAGGCCGCCTCGGCCTCTGAGCTAT
TCCAGAAGTAGTGAGGAGGCTTTTTTGGAGGCCTAGGGACGTACCCAATTCGCCCTATAGTGAGTCGTAT
TACGCGCGCTCACTGGCCGTCGTTTTACAACGTCGTGACTGGGAAAACCCTGGCGTTACCCAACTTAATC
GCCTTGCAGCACATCCCCCTTTCGCCAGCTGGCGTAATAGCGAAGAGGCCCGCACCGATCGCCCTTCCCA
ACAGTTGCGCAGCCTGAATGGCGAATGGG
[124 nt withheld, positions 4930-5053]
C
[91 nt withheld, positions 5055-5145]
A
[49 nt withheld, positions 5147-5195]
CCTTTGACGTTGGAGTCCACGTTCTTT
[37 nt withheld, positions 5223-5259]
ACCCTATCTCGGTCTATTCTTTTGATTTATAAGGGATTTTGCCGATTTCGGCCTATTGGTTAAAAAATGA
GCTGATTTAACAAAAATTTAACGCGAATTTTAACAAAATATTAACGCTTACAATTTAGGTGGCACTTTTC
GGGGAAATGTGCGCGGAACCCCTATTTGTTTATTTTTCTAAATACATTCAAATATGTATCCGCTCATGAG
ACAATAACCCTGATAAATGCTTCAATAATATTGAAAAAGGAAGAGTATGAGTATTCAACATTTCCGTGTC
GCCCTTATTCCCTTTTTTGCGGCATTTTGCCTTCCTGTTTTTGCTCACCCAGAAACGCTGGTGAAAGTAA
AAGATGCTGAAGATCAGTTGGGTGCACGAGTGGGTTACATCGAACTGGATCTCAACAGCGGTAAGATCCT
TGAGAGTTTTCGCCCCGAAGAACGTTTTCCAATGATGAGCACTTTTAAAGTTCTGCTATGTGGCGCGGTA
TTATCCCGTATTGACGCCGGGCAAGAGCAACTCGGTCGCCGCATACACTATTCTCAGAATGACTTGGTTG
AGTACTCACCAGTCACAGAAAAGCATCTTACGGATGGCATGACAGTAAGAGAATTATGCAGTGCTGCCAT
AACCATGAGTGATAACACTGCGGCCAACTTACTTCTGACAACGATCGGAGGACCGAAGGAGCTAACCGCT
TTTTTGCACAACATGGGGGATCATGTAACTCGCCTTGATCGTTGGGAACCGGAGCTGAATGAAGCCATAC
CAAACGACGAGCGTGACACCACGATGCCTGTAGCAATGGCAACAACGTTGCGCAAACTATTAACTGGCGA
ACTACTTACTCTAGCTTCCCGGCAACAATTAATAGACTGGATGGAGGCGGATAAAGTTGCAGGACCACTT
CTGCGCTCGGCCCTTCCGGCTGGCTGGTTTATTGCTGATAAATCTGGAGCCGGTGAGCGTGGGTCTCGCG
GTATCATTGCAGCACTGGGGCCAGATGGTAAGCCCTCCCGTATCGTAGTTATCTACACGACGGGGAGTCA
GGCAACTATGGATGAACGAAATAGACAGATCGCTGAGATAGGTGCCTCACTGATTAAGCATTGGTAACTG
TCAGACCAAGTTTACTCATATATACTTTAGATTGATTTAAAACTTCATTTTTAATTTAAAAGGATCTAGG
TGAAGATCCTTTTTGATAATCTCATGACCAAAATCCCTTAACGTGAGTTTTCGTTCCACTGAGCGTCAGA
CCCCGTAGAAAAGATCAAAGGATCTTCTTGAGATCCTTTTTTTCTGCGCGTAATCTGCTGCTTGCAAACA
AAAAAACCACCGCTACCAGCGGTGGTTTGTTTGCCGGATCAAGAGCTACCAACTCTTTTTCCGAAGGTAA
CTGGCTTCAGCAGAGCGCAGATACCAAATACTGTTCTTCTAGTGTAGCCGTAGTTAGGCCACCACTTCAA
GAACTCTGTAGCACCGCCTACATACCTCGCTCTGCTAATCCTGTTACCAGTGGCTGCTGCCAGTGGCGAT
AAGTCGTGTCTTACCGGGTTGGACTCAAGACGATAGTTACCGGATAAGGCGCAGCGGTCGGGCTGAACGG
GGGGTTCGTGCACACAGCCCAGCTTGGAGCGAACGACCTACACCGAACTGAGATACCTACAGCGTGAGCT
ATGAGAAAGCGCCACGCTTCCCGAAGGGAGAAAGGCGGACAGGTATCCGGTAAGCGGCAGGGTCGGAACA
GGAGAGCGCACGAGGGAGCTTCCAGGGGGAAACGCCTGGTATCTTTATAGTCCTGTCGGGTTTCGCCACC
TCTGACTTGAGCGTCGATTTTTGTGATGCTCGTCAGGGGGGCGGAGCCTATGGAAAAACGCCAGCAACGC
GGCCTTTTTACGGTTCCTGGCCTTTTGCTGGCCTTTTGCTCACATGTTCTTTCCTGCGTTATCCCCTGAT
TCTGTGGATAACCGTATTACCGCCTTTGAGTGAGCTGATACCGCTCGCCGCAGCCGAACGACCGAGCGCA
GCGAGTCAGTGAGCGAGGAAGCGGAAGAGCGCCCAATACGCAAACCGCCTCTCCCCGCGCGTTGGCCGAT
TCATTAATGCAGCTGGCACGACAGGTTTCCCGACTGGAAAGCGGGCAGTGAGCGCAACGCAATTAATGTG
AGTTAGCTCACTCATTAGGCACCCCAGGCTTTACACTTTATGCTTCCGGCTCGTATGTTGTGTGGAATTG
TGAGCGGATAACAATTTCACACAGGAAACAGCTATGACCATGATTACGCCAAGCGCGCAATTAACCCTCA
CTAAAGGGAACAAAAGCTGGAGCTGCAAGCTTAATGTAGTCTTATGCAATACTCTTGTAGTCTTGCAACA
TGGTAACGATGAGTTAGCAACATGCCTTACAAGGAGAGAAAAAGCACCGTGCATGCCGATTGGTGGAAGT
AAGGTGGTACGATCGTGCCTTATTAGGAAGGCAACAGACGGGTCTGACATGGATTGGACGAACCACTGAA
TTGCCGCATTGCAGAGATATTGTATTTAAGTGCCTAGCTCGATACATAAACGGGTCTCTCTGGTTAGACC
AGATCTGAGCCTGGGAGCTCTCTGGCTAACTAGGGAACCCACTGCTTAAGCCTCAATAAAGCTTGCCTTG
AGTGCTTCAAGTAGTGTGTGCCCGTCTGTTGTGTGACTCTGGTAACTAGAGATCCCTCAGACCCTTTTAG
TCAGTGTGGAAAATCTCTAGCAGTGGCGCCCGAACAGGGACTTGAAAGCGAAAGGGAAACCAGAGGAGCT
CTCTCGACGCAGGACTCGGCTTGCTGAAGCGCGCACGGCAAGAGGCGAGGGGCGGCGACTGGTGAGTACG
CCAAAAATTTTGACTAGCGGAGGCTAGAAGGAGAGAGATGGGTGCGAGAGCGTCAGTATTAAGCGGGGGA
GAATTAGATCGCGATGGGAAAAAATTCGGTTAAGGCCAGGGGGAAAGAAAAAATATAAATTAAAACATAT
AGTATGGGCAAGCAGGGAGCTAGAACGATTCGCAGTTAATCCTGGCCTGTTAGAAACATCAGAAGGCTGT
AGACAAATACTGGGACAGCTACAACCATCCCTTCAGACAGGATCAGAAGAACTTAGATCATTATATAATA
CAGTAGCAACCCTCTATTGTGTGCATCAAAGGATAGAGATAAAAGACACCAAGGAAGCTTTAGACAAGAT
AGAGGAAGAGCAAAACAAAAGTAAGACCACCGCACAGCAAGCGGCCGCTGATCTTCAGACCTGGAGGAGG
AGATATGAGGGACAATTGGAGAAGTGAATTATATAAATATAAAGTAGTAAAAATTGAACCATTAGGAGTA
GCACCCACCAAGGCAAAGAGAAGAGTGGTGCAGAGAGAAAAAAGAGCAGTGGGAATAGGAGCTTTGTTCC
TTGGGTTCTTGGGAGCAGCAGGAAGCACTATGGGCGCAGCGTCAATGACGCTGACGGTACAGGCCAGACA
ATTATTGTCTGGTATAGTGCAGCAGCAGAACAATTTGCTGAGGGCTATTGAGGCGCAACAGCATCTGTTG
CAACTCACAGTCTGGGGCATCAAGCAGCTCCAGGCAAGAATCCTGGCTGTGGAAAGATACCTAAAGGATC
AACAGCTCCTGGGGATTTGGGGTTGCTCTGGAAAACTCATTTGCACCACTGCTGTGCCTTGGAATGCTAG
TTGGAGTAATAAATCTCTGGAACAGATTTGGAATCACACGACCTGGATGGAGTGGGACAGAGAAATTAAC
AATTACACAAGCTTAATACACTCCTTAATTGAAGAATCGCAAAACCAGCAAGAAAAGAATGAACAAGAAT
TATTGGAATTAGATAAATGGGCAAGTTTGTGGAATTGGTTTAACATAACAAATTGGCTGTGGTATATAAA
ATTATTCATAATGATAGTAGGAGGCTTGGTAGGTTTAAGAATAGTTTTTGCTGTACTTTCTATAGTGAAT
AGAGTTAGGCAGGGATATTCACCATTATCGTTTCAGACCCACCTCCCAACCCCGAGGGGACCCGACAGGC
CCGAAGGAATAGAAGAAGAAGGTGGAGAGAGAGACAGAGACAGATCCATTCGATTAGTGAACGGATCTCG
ACGGTATCGGTTAACTTTTAAAAGAAAAGGGGGGATTGGGGGGTACAGTGCAGGGGAAAGAATAGTAGAC
ATAATAGCAACAGACATACAAACTAAAGAATTACAAAAACAAATTACAAAATTCAAAATTTTATCGATAA
GCTTGGGAGTTCCGCGTTACATAACTTACGGTAAATGGCCCGCCTGGCTGACCGCCCAACGACCCCCGCC
CATTGACGTCAATAATGACGTATGTTCCCATAGTAACGCCAATAGGGACTTTCCATTGACGTCAATGGGT
GGAGTATTTACGGTAAACTGCCCACTTGGCAGTACATCAAGTGTATCATATGCCAAGTACGCCCCCTATT
GACGTCAATGACGGTAAATGGCCCGCCTGGCATTATGCCCAGTACATGACCTTATGGGACTTTCCTACTT
GGCAGTACATCTACGTATTAGTCATCGCTATTACCATGGTGATGCGGTTTTGGCAGTACATCAATGGGCG
TGGATAGCGGTTTGACTCACGGGGATTTCCAAGTCTCCACCCCATTGACGTCAATGGGAGTTTGTTTTGG
CACCAAAATCAACGGGACTTTCCAAAATGTCGTAACAACTCCGCCCCATTGACGCAAATGGGCGGTAGGC
GTGTACGGTGGGAGGTCTATATAAGCAGAGCTCGTTTAGTGAACCGTCAGATCGCCTGGAGACGCCATCC
ACGCTGTTTT
Features (pLannotate 1.2.2; 29 found; start..end, strand, type, name):
     29..2437    +  CDS            HSP90B1: ENPL_HUMAN - Also known as GRP94, TRA1. Experimental evidence at protein level: Swiss-Prot protein existence level 1. Molecular chaperone that functions in the processing and transport of secreted proteins (By similarity). When associated with CNPY3, required for proper folding of Toll-like receptors (By similarity). Functions in endoplasmic reticulum associated degradation (ERAD) (PubMed:18264092). Has ATPase activity (By similarity). May participate in the unfolding of cytosolic leaderless cargos (lacking the secretion signal sequence) such as the interleukin 1/IL-1 to facilitate their trans
   2550..3138    +  misc_feature   WPRE: woodchuck hepatitis virus posttranscriptional regulatory element
   3194..3523    +  promoter       SV40 promoter: SV40 enhancer and early promoter
   3571..3618    +  promoter       EM7 promoter: synthetic bacterial promoter&nbsp
   3637..4035    +  CDS            BSD: blasticidin S deaminase; Aspergillus terreus BSD; confers resistance to blasticidin
   4052..4189    +  CDS            nef (fragment): NEF_HV1LA - Experimental evidence at protein level: Swiss-Prot protein existence level 1. Extracellular Nef protein targets CD4(+) T-lymphocytes for apoptosis by interacting with CXCR4 surface receptors. From Human immunodeficiency virus type 1 group M subtype B (isolate Lai) (HIV-1).
   4175..4355    +  LTR            5' LTR (truncated): truncated 5' long terminal repeat (LTR) from HIV-1
   4427..4548    +  polyA_signal   SV40 poly(A) signal: SV40 polyadenylation signal
   4588..4723    +  rep_origin     SV40 ori: SV40 origin of replication
   4744..4762    -  promoter       T7 promoter: promoter for bacteriophage T7 RNA polymerase
   4770..4925    +  CDS            lacZα (fragment): LacZα fragment of β-galactosidase; lacZ fragment
   4930..5358    +  rep_origin     f1 ori (sequence partly withheld): f1 bacteriophage origin of replication; arrow indicates direction of (+) strand synthesis
   5411..5515    +  promoter       AmpR promoter: bla
   5516..6376    +  CDS            AmpR: β-lactamase; bla; confers resistance to ampicillin, carbenicillin, and related antibiotics
   6547..7135    +  rep_origin     ori: high-copy-number ColE1/pMB1/pBR322/pUC origin of replication
   7318..7410    +  CDS            lacI (fragment): lac repressor; lacI; The lac repressor binds to the lac operator to inhibit transcription in E. coli. This inhibition can be relieved by adding lactose or isopropyl-β-D-thiogalactopyranoside (IPTG).
   7423..7444    +  protein_bind   CAP binding site: CAP binding activates transcription in the presence of cAMP. E. coli catabolite activator protein
   7459..7489    +  promoter       lac promoter: promoter for the E. coli lac operon
   7497..7513    +  protein_bind   lac operator: The lac repressor binds to the lac operator to inhibit transcription in E. coli. This inhibition can be relieved by adding lactose or isopropyl-β-D-thiogalactopyranoside (IPTG). lac repressor encoded by lacI
   7558..7576    +  promoter       T3 promoter: promoter for bacteriophage T3 RNA polymerase
   7604..7830    +  promoter       RSV promoter: Rous sarcoma virus enhancer/promoter
   7831..8011    +  LTR            5' LTR (truncated): truncated 5' long terminal repeat (LTR) from HIV-1
   8058..8183    +  misc_feature   HIV-1 Ψ: packaging signal of human immunodeficiency virus type 1
   8167..8530    +  CDS            HIV-1 gag (fragment): gag protein from human immunodeficiency virus 1; gag
   8676..8909    +  misc_feature   RRE: The Rev response element (RRE) of HIV-1 allows for Rev-dependent mRNA export from the nucleus to the cytoplasm.
   9286..9386    +  CDS            Rev (fragment): human immunodeficiency virus 1 (HIV-1) Rev protein; rev; enhances nuclear export of unspliced and incompletely spliced viral mRNAs
   9405..9521    +  misc_feature   cPPT/CTS: central polypurine tract and central termination sequence of HIV-1
   9544..9847    +  enhancer       CMV enhancer: human cytomegalovirus immediate early enhancer
   9848..10051   +  promoter       CMV promoter: human cytomegalovirus (CMV) immediate early promoter
