[The description below was written by a language model from this plasmid's Addgene catalogue record and pLannotate feature annotations shown in this document.]
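Description:
pLenti Blast GRP94 S64 D V5 is a lentiviral transfer plasmid of about 10.1 kb, built on the pLenti Blast backbone, for expressing a mutant form of human GRP94 (endoplasmin, gene HSP90B1) in mammalian cells. It is maintained in E. coli through a high-copy ColE1/pUC-type origin with ampicillin resistance, and it also carries an f1 origin and remnants of a lac/T7/T3 cloning region. The viral framework is of the third-generation type. An RSV promoter fused to a truncated HIV-1 5' LTR drives genomic RNA synthesis in packaging cells. It is followed by the Ψ packaging signal with a gag fragment, the Rev response element for Rev-dependent nuclear export, and the cPPT/CTS. The downstream LTR is also annotated as truncated and is followed by an SV40 polyadenylation signal and SV40 origin.

Within the proviral region, the CMV enhancer and immediate-early promoter drive the GRP94 open reading frame, in which serine 64 has been changed to aspartate. This kind of substitution is commonly used to mimic phosphorylation, although the record does not state that intent. According to the catalogue entry, the C terminus carries a V5 epitope tag followed by a second KDEL sequence, presumably so that an ER-retention motif remains at the extreme C terminus after tagging. Neither element is separately annotated in the feature table. A WPRE downstream of the insert enhances transcript expression. A separate SV40 promoter/EM7 promoter cassette expresses blasticidin S deaminase, which allows blasticidin selection of transduced cells. The construct is suited to transient or stable expression of V5-detectable GRP94 S64D, and the associated study concerns the interaction of ATM with GRP94.
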