Addgene plasmid #240448: pLenti Blast GRP94 S64 D V5
Purpose: Expresses mutant GRP94 in mammalian cells
Depositing lab: Michael Kastan. Depositing organization: Duke University. Publication: ATM interaction with GRP94 modulates oncogenic receptor expression and signaling and microglial activation. Burrell PE, Fleenor DE, Nicholson OM, Shao C, Kastan MB. Proc Natl Acad Sci U S A. 2025 Dec 30;122(52):e2518589122. doi: 10.1073/pnas.2518589122. Epub 2025 Dec 19. PubMed 41417600.
Backbone
  Vector backbone: pLenti Blast
  Backbone manufacturer: Addgene #125133
  Backbone size w/o insert (bp): 7600
  Total vector size (bp): 10099
  Vector type: Mammalian Expression, Lentiviral
  Selectable markers: Blasticidin
Growth in bacteria
  Bacterial resistance: Ampicillin, 100 μg/mL
  Growth temperature: 37°C
  Growth strain: NEB Stable
  Copy number: High Copy
Gene/Insert
  Gene/Insert name: GRP94 (alt name: Endoplasmin)
  Species: H. sapiens (human)
  Insert size (bp): 2500
  Mutation: changed serine 64 to aspartate
  GenBank ID: NM_003299
  Entrez Gene: HSP90B1 (a.k.a. ECGP, GP96, GRP94, HEL-S-125m, HEL35, TRA1)
  Promoter: CMV
  Tag / fusion protein: V5 tag and second KDEL sequence (C terminal on insert)
  Cloning method: Gibson Cloning
  Sequencing primers: 5′ CMV For
Resource information
  A portion of this plasmid was derived from a plasmid made by: Addgene #82130
Terms and licenses: Academic/Nonprofit Terms; Industry Terms: Not Available to Industry
How to cite: pLenti Blast GRP94 S64 D V5 was a gift from Michael Kastan (Addgene plasmid # 240448 ; http://n2t.net/addgene:240448 ; RRID:Addgene_240448)
